>Addgene plasmid #55517 | mTFP1-VSVG-16 | depositor partial sequence | sequence record 85924 | insert sequence
GACGTCAGATCCGCTAGCGCTACCGGACTCAGATCTCGCCGCCACCATGAAGTGCCTTTTGTACTTAGCT
TTTTTATTCATCGGGGTGAATTGCAAGTTCACCATAGTTTTTCCACACAACCAAAAAGGAAACTGGAAAA
ATGTTCCTTCCAATTACCATTATTGCCCGTCAAGCTCAGATTTAAATTGGCATAATGACTTAATAGGCAC
AGCCTTACAAGTCAAAATGCCCAAGAGTCACAAGGCTATTCAAGCAGACGGTTGGATGTGTCATGCTTCC
AAATGGGTCACTACTTGTGATTTCCGCTGGTACGGACCGAAGTATATAACACATTCCATCCGATCCTTCA
CTCCATCTGTAGAACAATGCAAGGAAAGCATTGAACAAACGAAACAAGGAACTTGGCTGAATCCAGGCTT
CCCTCCTCAAAGTTGTGGATATGCAACTGTGACGGATGCTGAAGCAGCGATTGTCCAGGTGACTCCTCAC
CATGTGCTTGTTGATGAATACACAGGAGAATGGGTTGATTCACAGTTCATCAACGGAAAATGCAGCAATG
ACATATGCCCCACTGTCCATAACTCCACAACCTGGCATTCCGACTATAAGGTCAAAGGGCTATGTGATTC
TAACCTCATTTCCATGGACATCACCTCCTTCTCAGAGGACGGAGAGCTATCATCCCTAGGAAAGGAGGGC
ACAGGGTTCAGAAGTAACTACTTTGCTTATGAAACCGGAGACAAGGCCTGCAAAATGCAGTACTGCAAGC
ATTGGGGAGTCAGACTCCCATCAGGTGTCTGGTTCGAGATGGCTGATAAGGATCTCTTTGCTGCAGCCAG
ATTCCCTGAATGCCCAGAAGGGTCAAGTATCTCTGCTCCATCTCAGACCTCAG
