>Addgene plasmid #55517 | mTFP1-VSVG-16 | depositor partial sequence | sequence record 85925 | insert sequence 2
GGTTGGTTCAGTAGTTGGAAGAGCTCTATTGCCTCTTTTTTCTTTATCATAGGGTTAATCATTGGACTAT
TCTTGGTTCTCCGAGTTGGTATTTATCTTTGCATTAAATTAAAGCACACCAAGAAAAGACAGATTTATAC
AGACATAGAGATGAACCGACTTGGAAACAGAATTCTGCAGTCGACGGTACCGCGGGCCCGGGATCCACCG
GTCGCCACCATGGTGAGCAAGGGCGAGGAGACCACAATGGGCGTAATCAAGCCCGACATGAAGATCAAGC
TGAAGATGGAGGGCAACGTGAATGGCCACGCCTTCGTGATCGAGGGCGAGGGCGAGGGCAAGCCCTACGA
CGGCACCAACACCATCAACCTGGAGGTGAAGGAGGGAGCCCCCCTGCCCTTCTCCTACGACATTCTGACC
ACCGCGTTCGCCTACGGCAACAGGGCCTTCACCAAGTACCCCGACGACATCCCCAACTACTTCAAGCAGT
CCTTCCCCGAGGGCTACTCTTGGGAGCGCACCATGACCTTCGAGGACAAGGGCATCGTGAAGGTGAAGTC
CGACATCTCCATGGAGGAGGACTCCTTCATCTACGAGATACACCTCAAGGGCGAGAACTTCCCCCCCAAC
GGCCCCGTGATGCAGAAGAAGACCACCGGCTGGGACGCCTCCACCGAGAGGATGTACGTGCGCGACGGCG
TGCTGAAGGGCGACGTCAAGCACAAGCTGCTGCTGGAGGGCGGCGGCCACCACCGCGTTGACTTCAAGAC
CATCTACAGGGCCAAGAAGGCGGTGAAGCTGCCCGACTATCACTTTGTGGACCACCGCATCGAGATCCTG
AACCACGACAAGGACTACAACAAGGTGACCGTTTACGAGAGCGCCGTGGCCCGCAACTCCACCGACGGCA
TGGACGAGCTGTACAAGTAAGCGGCCGCGACTCTAGATCATAATCAGCCATACCACAT
