>Addgene plasmid #55517 | mTFP1-VSVG-16 | addgene partial sequence | sequence record 100084 | C-ter-GFP 5'-CTCCTCGCCCTTGCTCAC-3'
CGCGGTACCGTCGACTGCAGAATTCTGTTTCCAAGTCGGTTCATCTCTATGTCTGTATAAATCTGTCTTT
TCTTGGTGTGCTTTAATTTAATGCAAAGATAAATACCAACTCGGAGAACCAAGAATAGTCCAATGATTAA
CCCTATGATAAAGAAAAAAGAGGCAATAGAGCTCTTCCAACTACTGAACCAACCTTCTACAAACTCGATT
GGATTTTTGGATAGCCCAGTATCACCAAAAAAAAATAAAGTCTCATCATCAGGAAGCTGCGAAGCAGCGT
CTTGAATGTGAGGATGTTCAAACACCTGAGCCTTTGAGCTAAGATGAAGATCGGAGTCCAACATACCATG
TCCAATCATATATAAAGGAAACTTATATCCTGAACTGGTCCTCAGAACTCCATTGGGTCCAATTTCCACG
TCTTCATATGGAGCCCAGTCATCCCACAGTTCCCTTTCTGTGGTAGTTCCACTGATCATTCCGACCATTC
TTGAGAGGATTGGAGCAGCAATATCGACTCTGATGTATCTGGTCTCAAAGTATTTTAGGGTACCATTGAT
TATGGTAAAGACAGGACCGGTTCCTGGGTTTTTAGGAGCAAGATAGCTGAGATCCACTGGAGAGATGGGA
AGACCCGCTCTGATTTTGCTCCAGGTTTCTTGGCAGAGGGAATAATCCAAGATCCTCTCAACGTCCTGAA
TGAGACTTACATCCACTGAGGTCTGAGATGGAGCAGAGATACTTGACCCTTCTGGGCATTCAGGGAATCT
GGCTGCAGCAAAGAGATCCTTATCAGCCATCTCGAACCAGACACCTGATGGGAGTCTGACTCCC
