[The description below was written by a language model from this plasmid's Addgene catalogue record.]
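Description:
mTFP1-VSVG-16 is a mammalian expression plasmid built on an mTFP1 fluorescent-protein backbone (about 4.75 kb without the insert) that encodes the vesicular stomatitis virus glycoprotein (VSVG) fused to the monomeric teal fluorescent protein mTFP1. The fusion is driven by the CMV promoter, a strong constitutive promoter in most mammalian cell lines. The tag sits at the C terminus of VSVG and is contributed by the backbone. The use of an SV40 polyadenylation-region sequencing primer suggests an SV40 poly(A) signal downstream of the fusion, although no feature table is provided to confirm this or other elements. The plasmid is maintained at high copy in E. coli under kanamycin selection. It also carries a neomycin resistance marker, so stably transfected mammalian cells can be selected with G418. The record does not state the origin of replication or the cloning method.

The insert is described as the deltaK ts045 form of VSVG. ts045 is the classic temperature-sensitive variant: it misfolds and is retained in the endoplasmic reticulum at a restrictive temperature, then is released synchronously through the Golgi toward the plasma membrane when cells are shifted to a permissive temperature. This matches the stated purpose of the construct as a Golgi/ER transport marker for live-cell imaging of secretory cargo trafficking. mTFP1 gives a cyan-teal signal, with excitation at 462 nm and emission at 492 nm. Repository sequencing found differences from the reference VSVG sequence, namely L394S, an insertion at F440 and K511N. The record does not say which of these, if any, correspond to the intended ts045 or deltaK changes.
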