Addgene plasmid #55517: mTFP1-VSVG-16
Purpose: Localization: Golgi/ER Transport, Excitation: 462, Emission: 492
Depositing lab: Michael Davidson. Depositing organization: Florida State University, Tallahassee. Publication: Hue-shifted monomeric variants of Clavularia cyan fluorescent protein: identification of the molecular determinants of color and applications in fluorescence imaging. Ai HW, Olenych SG, Wong P, Davidson MW, Campbell RE. BMC Biol. 2008 Mar 6;6:13. doi: 10.1186/1741-7007-6-13. PubMed 18325109.
Backbone
  Vector backbone: mTFP1
  Backbone size w/o insert (bp): 4750
  Vector type: Mammalian Expression
  Selectable markers: Neomycin (select with G418)
Growth in bacteria
  Bacterial resistance: Kanamycin, 50 μg/mL
  Growth temperature: 37°C
  Growth strain: DH5alpha
  Copy number: High Copy
Gene/Insert
  Gene/Insert name: VSVG (alt name: M11048.1)
  Mutation: deltaK VSVG ts045
  Promoter: CMV
  Tag / fusion protein: mTFP1 (C terminal on backbone)
  Cloning method: Unknown
  Sequencing primers: 5′ CMV-F; 3′ SV40pA-R
Terms and licenses: Academic/Nonprofit Terms; Industry Terms: Not Available to Industry
Depositor comments: deltaK VSVG ts045. Excitation = 462; Emission = 492 Addgene sequencing result finds L394S, F440ins, and K511N in M11048.1.
How to cite: mTFP1-VSVG-16 was a gift from Michael Davidson (Addgene plasmid # 55517 ; http://n2t.net/addgene:55517 ; RRID:Addgene_55517)
